>Addgene plasmid #147989 | pAc5.1B-EGFP-DmNot1_1-1945-dsRNAres_X | depositor full sequence | sequence record 290436 | Full Sequence
CTTCAAGGAATTAATTCTATATTCTAAAAACACAAATGATACTTCTAAAAAAAATCATGAATGGCATCAA
CTCTGAATCAAATCTTTGCAGATGCACCTACTTCTCATTTCCACTGTCACATCATTTTTCCAGATCTCGC
TGCCTGTTATGTGGCCCACAAACCAAGACACGTTTTATGGCCATTAAAGCTGGCTGATCGTCGCCAAACA
CCAAATACATATCAATATGTACATTCGAGAAAGAAGCGATCAAAGAAGCGTCTTCGGGCGAGTAGGAGAA
TGCGGAGGAGAAGGAGAACGAGCTGATCTAGTATCTCTCCACAATCCAATGCCAACTGACCAACTGGCCA
TATTCGGAGCAATTTGAAGCCAATTTCCATCGCCTGGCGATCGCTCCATTCTTGGCTATATGTTTTTCAC
CGTTCCCGGGGCCATTTTCAAAGACTCGTCGGTAAGATAAGATTGTGTCACTCGCTGTCTCTCTTCATTT
GTCGAAGAATGCTGAGGAATTTCGCGATGACGTCGGCGAGTATTTTGAAGAATGAGAATAATTTGTATTT
ATACGAAAATCAGTTAGTGGAATTTTCTACAAAAACATGTTATCTATAGATAATTTTGTTGCAAAATATG
TTGACTATGACAAAGATTGTATGTATATACCTTTAATGTATTCTCATTTTCTTATGTATTTATAATGGCA
ATGATGATACTGATGATATTTTAAGATGATGCCAGACCACAGGCTGATTTCTGCGTCTTTTGCCGAACGC
AGTGCATGTGCGGTTGTTGTTTTTTGGAATAGTTTCAATTTTCGGACTGTCCGCTTTGATTTCAGTTTCT
TGGCTTATTCAAAAAGCAAAGTAAAGCCAAAAAAGCGAGATGGCAATACCAAATGCGGCAAAACGGTAGT
GGAAGGAAAGGGGTGCGGGGCAGCGGAAGGAAGGGTGGGGCGGGGCGTGGCGGGGTCTGTGGCTGGGCGC
GACGTCACCGACGTTGGAGCCACTCCTTTGACCATGTGTGCGTGTGTGTATTATTCGTGTCTCGCCACTC
GCCGGTTGTTTTTTTCTTTTTATCTCGCTCTCTCTAGCGCCATCTCGTACGCATGCTCAACGCACCGCAT
GTTGCCGTGTCCTTTATGCGTCATTTTGGCTCGAAATAGGCAATTATTTAAACAAAGATTAGTCAACGAA
AACGCTAAAATAAATAAGTCTACAATATGGTTACTTATTGCCATGTGTGTGCAGCCAACGATAGCAACAA
AAGCAACAACACAGTGGCTTTCCCTCTTTCACTTTTTGTTTGCAAGCGCGTGCGAGCAAGACGGCACGAC
CGGCAAACGCAATTACGCTGACAAAGAGCAGACGAAGTTTTGGCCGAAAAACATCAAGGCGCCTGATACG
AATGCATTTGCAATAACAATTGCGATATTTAATATTGTTTATGAAGCTGTTTGACTTCAAAACACACAAA
AAAAAAAATAAAACAAATTATTTGAAAGAGAATTAGGAATCGGACAGCTTATCGTTACGGGCTAACAGCA
CACCGAGACGAAATAGCTTACCTGACGTCACAGCCTCTGGAAGAACTGCCGCCAAGCAGAGAGAGAGAGA
AAAAGAGGGAGAGCAGCTTAGACCGCATGTGCTTGTGTGTGAGGCGTCTCTCTCTTCGTCTCCTGTTTGC
GCAAACGCATAGACTGCACTGAGAAAATCGATTACCTATTTTTTATGAATGAATATTTGCACTATTACTA
TTCAAAACTATTAAGATAGCAATCACATTCAATAGCCAAATACTATACCACCTGAGCGATGCAACGAAAT
GATCAATTTGAGCAAAAATGCTGCATATTTAGGACGGCATCATTATAGAAATGCTTCTTGCTGTGTACTT
TTCTCTCGTCTGGCAGCTGTTTCGCCGTTATTGTTAAAACCGGCTTAAGTTAGGTGTGTTTTCTACGACT
AGTGATGCCCCTACTAGAAGATGTGTGTTGCACAAATGTCCCTGAATAACCAATTTGAAGTGCAGATAGC
AGTAAACGTAAGCTAATATGAATATTATTTAACTGTAATGTTTTAATATCGCTGGACATTACTAATAAAC
CCACTATAAACACATGTACATATGTATGTTTTGGCATACAATGAGTAGTTGGGGAAAAAATGTGTAAAAG
CACCGTGACCATCACAGCATAAAGATAACCAGCTGAAGTATCGAATATGAGTAACCCCCAAATTGAATCA
CATGCCGCAACTGATAGGACCCATGGAAGTACACTCTTCATGGCGATATACAAGACACACACAAGCACGA
ACACCCAGTTGCGGAGGAAATTCTCCGTAAATGAAAACCCAATCGGCGAACAATTCATACCCATATATGG
TAAAAGTTTTGAACGCGACTTGAGAGCGGAGAGCATTGCGGCTGATAAGGTTTTAGCGCTAAGCGGGCTT
TATAAAACGGGCTGCGGGACCAGTTTTCATATCACTACCGTTTGAGTTCTTGTGCTGTGTGGATACTCCT
CCCGACACAAAGCCGCTCCATCAGCCAGCAGTCGTCTAATCCAGAGACCCCGGATCGGGGTACCAACATG
GTGAGCAAGGGCGAGGAGCTGTTCACCGGGGTGGTGCCCATCCTGGTCGAGCTGGACGGCGACGTAAACG
GCCACAAGTTCAGCGTGTCCGGCGAGGGCGAGGGCGATGCCACCTACGGCAAGCTGACCCTGAAGTTCAT
CTGCACCACCGGCAAGCTGCCCGTGCCCTGGCCCACCCTCGTGACCACCCTGACCTACGGCGTGCAGTGC
TTCAGCCGCTACCCCGACCACATGAAGCAGCACGACTTCTTCAAGTCCGCCATGCCCGAAGGCTACGTCC
AGGAGCGCACCATCTTCTTCAAGGACGACGGCAACTACAAGACCCGCGCCGAGGTGAAGTTCGAGGGCGA
CACCCTGGTGAACCGCATCGAGCTGAAGGGCATCGACTTCAAGGAGGACGGCAACATCCTGGGGCACAAG
CTGGAGTACAACTACAACAGCCACAACGTCTATATCATGGCCGACAAGCAGAAGAACGGCATCAAGGTGA
ACTTCAAGATCCGCCACAACATCGAGGACGGCAGCGTGCAGCTCGCCGACCACTACCAGCAGAACACCCC
CATCGGCGACGGCCCCGTGCTGCTGCCCGACAACCACTACCTGAGCACCCAGTCCGCCCTGAGCAAAGAC
CCCAACGAGAAGCGCGATCACATGGTCCTGCTGGAGTTCGTGACCGCCGCCGGGATCACTCTCGGCATGG
ACGAGCTGTACAAGCCAAGCTTAATTAAGATGAACGTAGAGAGCCAACTGAAGACACCGCCAACGCACAT
TCGAAATCTGGTCAAGCACGTGAACAAGCGAAATTTTAATGAGAGCAGCGAGCAAATAAATCAGTTCGTT
AAAGAGCACGGCCTGGAAGCGGATCGCAGCAGCCTGCGCCACCTGTTCTCCGTGATCAACTTCAGCGATC
TCGTGCCATCAGTTACGGTCCAGCTGCAGGCGAAGCTCCTGGGCATCCAGTTGGAGCGTCAGCTTCACAG
TTCATCGTTTGTGTCCAACATCTGCTACGCTTTTGACCAGTTCTTCGCCAGCAACCAGAAGTCCCTGAAG
CCTGTTGCGGTAGCGGATCTCGTTGGCCAGGTCGCCCGACTGACCGGCATCAACAAGGTTTGTGAGTGCG
TCTTTGCCTTGGCCTTGACCCACTCCTCGTACACAGAACTCAAACATTCTGCCAGGAACAACCTAAAAGG
TAGCCTCAGCGAACTTATAGACTCTTACTTGGGTAATAAAGGCACCGGCCCAGCCGACAGCGGTCTCCGG
GAGATCTCCTTCGATCTACTGCAGTATTTGCTGTGCTGCCTTAGCGAGTACGTACAACCGCAGGTGGAAG
CACAGTTTTTGATCAAGCTTCGTGAGGAGTTTCCGCGCCAGGCGGTACCGCTGGTTCTAGCGCCGTTCCT
TTACGGCTCGACGACGGCGACGATTGCGGGAGCAGGTGCCAGCGAAACGGATGCGGAGGCCGAAGCGACG
ACTAATAGCAACAGCTCCAGTTTCGAAGCAGATGCTTTGAACGAGGTGGGAATCGAGGATATTTATGACC
ATTTAAGCGAGATAATATTCACCAACCAGGGCAAAAATAATATTATGGACACATCTTGGATTAATCTAAT
CCTTGAAATCGGTTATGAATTTACATCGAGCGTTGAAGAGTGTAAGAATCATTTGTGTTCCCGCGAGCGA
GAACGCGCTGAGCTCCAGTCCAAAGATGTCGCCAAGATCGTGGGTCTTATGTGCCGACGGCACTCCTCCC
TGCTCGATTGTAATGTGAATCTACCGACGCCGGCGAACTTCTGGCCTGGTCAGGGACAGGGCGGTGGCAG
CAACAGCAGTGGCTCTTCGCAGACACAAATCACTCCGCAGCAACAGAACCCGGGCAGCAGTAACAACAAC
GATGGCAGCGATGGCAATTCGTCCAGTGATAAGAAGGACAAGAAGGAGACGACGGAGGCCACGCAAACTT
GGAAGCCAGATGTCTTTGTGCAGGCGCTCAAGGAGGTGGTGCCTCAGCTCAACTGGAAGGACGTGTGCAT
GGAACTTGATCATCCCGAGTTCGTGCTGAAGGATCGCATCGGTTTGGAGCTTTTGCTCACCATCCTTCGG
CTGGCCACTGGCTCTAACATATTTCCACATCCAGAATGCATTTACCGTCACTGGGCAAACACGGAAGGTC
AGCTGTCGCTTATCGCGACAATGCTGAAGAACCCGGATCTCTTTTCCTTCGCCGACTTTGTATTTAGCCA
GCCAGCGTTGGATGTGCTTAAGACAGCTCCGGATGCGGACAATAAGGAGATCTCGTCCTGGAAGTCGCTT
CACCTGGTGGAGGTGCTGCTCTCCATTGCGGACAAGGGATACTATACGCAGGTCCATGAGCTATTCAAGT
TCCCAGCGCAGAACTGTCCCGATGTGCTATTTTTGGCCTTATTGAACACAAGTCCGCCTATGACGCCACT
GCGTCAGGATCTGTTTAACCAACTGATACCAACGTTCCTTGGCAACCATCCCAACTCGAACGTGATCTTG
GCCAGCGCCTGGAGCTCGAACAGCTTCCAACTTCGTTCCAATATCATGAATGCTATGTCCGAGTGGTATC
TCCGAGGCAATGAGTTCGATCAGGTGAAACTGTCGCGCATCCTGGATCTTGCCCAGGATTTAAAAGCGCT
ATCAGCGCTGCTCAACGCCCGTTCATTTTTATTCATTATCGACCTGGCTTGCCTTGCCTCTCGGCGCGAG
TACCTGAAGCTGGAAAAGTGGCTTACCGATAAAATTCGCGAACATGGAGAGCCTTTTATGCAGGCTATAA
TCAAGGTTCTGCACCGCCGCTGCCCGCAGGTTATCAACGCCAAAGTGCCAGAGGATCAGCTGCCTCCCAA
GCAGGCGCAGCTTTTGCCCGAGACAGTTACAACCATGATCAACTGTCTGCAAACGTGCATCAATAACTGC
ATGCAGCCGGAGATGGTCGAAGTCATCATGCAAATGACCGCGAACGTGGCGATTATGGCTAACATGGCGC
GTGCCCAACAGCAGCAGCAGCCAGGATTGGTTCCGCCGCCTCCACCAACAATTCTGCGCGGCCATCGTGG
TATGGATCTGCCTGGAGGCATAGTCCCTCCGCCACCGCAGCAACCGTTCTCCGGAAACCTCAACGCGCAG
ATGTTTGGACCAGGAATGGATCCGCTAACGAATATGTCCAACAACTTAGCCGGCCTCAACCTCAGCGGCC
CGAACGGAGCATTTAATTTTGGAAACATGCTAACTTCTCCATCGCGTCTGATGACTCCGGGAGCCAATCC
CTATCCGCTGAACCTCATGCAGATGCCGCAGGCTCCGCCACCACCCAACGTAGGAAACCTAGGCCGCATG
CTGCCAGGGGGTCCACAACAGCAGACTCCAACGCCGACTCCAACGGCCCCCAATCCAAACAACCCTGTGA
TGGCCGATCTCCAGATACCTGTGTCAAAGGAAGTTGAAGACGAGGTCAACTCATACTTTCAGCGCATCTA
CAACCACCAGCCGAATCCAACGCTGTCCATCGATGAAGTGCTGGACATTTTGCAAAGATTTAAAGAGTCA
AGTAACCGGCGCGAGCAGGAAGTCTTTTTGTGCATGCTGCGCAATCTGTTCGAGGAATATCGCTTTTTCT
GTCAATACCCAGAGAAAGAGCTACAGATTACTGCGCAGCTATTTGGTGGCATTATTGATCGTAACCTGGT
GCCCACTTTTGTTGCACTGGGCCTTTCTCTGCGCTGTGTCTTGGATGCCCTCCGCAAGCCCGATGGATCT
AAGCTTTACTATTTCGGTGTGACGGCACTGGACAGATTCAGAACTCGATTGCACACCTACAACAAATACT
GCGAGCATATCCGCTCCATTCCTCACTTCTCTGACTTCCCGCCGCACCTTATTCAGTATGTGGAATACGG
AATGCACGGCCAGGAGCCGCCGCCGCAGAAGTTGATTGGACTCAGCAATACGATTCCTTCGGCGATATCT
AGCGGACCAGGAACGGAACCAATTTACAGGAATAGCTCCATGTTAGGTAATATGCCCGCTGCCACCCCGG
GATCGGGACCGAAATCAAACGCTGCTGTATCGCATGCCACGAGAATGAAGTCCATCGCCAATGCCACCAA
TATCGACACACTTTTGGTGGCCAACCAGGAAGAGAAAGTGACTGTGCCACCAGAGCCTGTGCAGGACAAA
ACTGCCTTTATTTTCAACAACTTGAGCCAGCTGAACATACCGCAGAAGTGCGATGAGATAAAGGAGATTA
TGACCAAGGAGTATTGGCCGTGGCTAGCGCAATATCTGGTCCTCAAACGCGCATCAATGGAGTTCAACTT
CCACACACTATATTACAACTTTTTGGATGCCCTTAAAAACGGCGAGATCAACCGATTCGTAACCAAAGAG
ACCCTACGCAACATCAAGGTACTCTTGCGCTCCGATAAGGGAGTTATTAATTTCTCCGATCGAAGTCTGT
TGAAGAACCTCGGACACTGGTTGGGCATGATGACCTTAGGTCGCAATCGCCCCATCCTGCAGTTGGATCT
GGATCTTAAATCCCTTTTGGCTGAGGCTTACCACAAGGGCCAGCAGGAACTGCTTTTTGTGGTTCCTTTC
GTAGCCAAGATCCTTGAGTCATCCGCCAAGTCTCGCATCTTCCGATCGCCCAATCCATGGACAATGGGTA
TCATGTACGTGCTTGCTGAGCTTCACCAGGAGCCAGACCTTAAGCTGAACCTGAAGTTTGAAATCGAAGT
ACTCTGCAAAACACTTAATCTGGAGTTGGCCAAGTTGCGACAAGTGATCTACCTGAAGGATCCCAATCGA
ACTCACCGGATTGAAGAGCAGATGTCGCAACCAAAACCGAAACAACTTGAGCCAGTGGCTTCTGCGCCAG
CTCTACCGCGTGAACAGCAATCCCCGGCACAACCTCCGCCACCACCACAACAGCAGCAACCACCGCAGCA
GCAGGTACCTCCACCGCCATCCTCTGCGGACGTGGACGCCCAAAATGCGGCCGCTATGATGATGGCAGCG
GGCGGAGCTAATAGTACTCCTGGATCGGTATCTTCGCCCAATCTACCCACCGATTCCAGCCAGGTGGCAC
TACCGCCACCAGAGCCGCGCTATTCATACGTGGACGTAAACGTGAGCAACTTCCAGCTTATTGGTCAGCA
GTTGGTACTGCCACCCAATACTCCGTTCCTGCACGCCAATCCCGGAATCAAACACATGGTCGTCAACGCC
GTGGAGCGCACGATAACCGACTGGTTGCAGCCTATTGTGGACCGAAGCATCCGCATTGCCTGTGCCACCA
CCGAGCAGATCATCCGCAAGGACTTCGCCCTGGATGCTGACGAGAACCGAATGCGCACTGCCGCTCATCA
GATGGTACGAAACCTTGCCGCCGGCATGGCCATGATTACCGGTAAGGATGAGATAGCGCGTGCTATTAGC
CAGAATCTGCACAAGGCCTTGCTGTCGGGTCTAAATGGGATGCCCAGCATGGCTGAGATCCAAGCTGCTG
CTATGCAGTTAGCCAGCGAAAATGTTGAGCTAGTTTGCGCTTTCATTCAGAAAACATCTGCTGAAAAGGC
AGCCGCAGAGATCGATAGGCGTCTAAGCACCGATTTCGAGACCAGAAAAATTGCTCGTGAAGAGGGCAAC
CGCTTTGTGGACGCCCAGATCCTCACCTATCAACAGGAGCGTCTTCCAGAAGCAGTGCGCATCAAGGTGG
GCGCGGCTCCAGCTACACTTTATGCTGTGTACTCGGAGTTCGCTAGAAGCATACCTGGCTTCCAGCAGAT
GAGCGATCGCGATATTGCCCTGTTTGTGCCCAAGCCGACGGATTTGTCTCAGCCAAATGTGTTTGCTAAT
GATGATAGCATGGTATACGGGGAACTGGCTAGCAAAATGGAGGCCTTCATGAACACGGCAATCGGAGTGC
CGACACTCCAGATCCAGGCTAGCAAGATGCACATGCTACTCAACGCCCTGATAGCGACGCGTCGACTGCG
TGACCAAGAGTCTGCCTTTAATCTGCTGACCCGCGCGGTCGAGGGTTTGACCGAAGGATTGGTCAATATG
CATGAAAACATGGAGCAAATGAAGATGTACCAAAACATCCATCTCCGTATCCTTGGCTTGCTGAACAACA
GTTTCGGTGCTCCAAACACAGAGCGAGCGGTAACAAAGTGTTTCTTCGATATCCGAGAGGAGGTGCGATA
TAACGTGGAGGCAGCTCGCGCTTTGATTACGTCGCACTTTGTCAATCTGAATCAGTTTGACGGAATGCTA
CGCGACTGCATGGACAACGGAAACAATTATGTGGCTATATCGTTCGGTATCGCACTGCTGGAGCGCCTCA
TCATGGACGATCGAGTGATTAATATTGTTTCGGACAACGAATTCATGGCAACTGTTGAGCTGCTAGGTAG
GCTGACCCAACACCGTCACCGCTACCCCGAGTGTATCGTCAACGCCATCGACACCCTGTGGTCCGGCAAT
TTCAATAGCTCCTCCGATTATTCCCCCTTTAATGGAAACGACCGCTATCTGAGCTGATCTAGAGGGCCCG
CGGTTCGAAGGTAAGCCTATCCCTAACCCTCTCCTCGGTCTCGATTCTACGCGTACCGGTCATCATCACC
ATCACCATTGAGTTTAAACCCGCTGATCAGCCTCGACTGTGCCTTCTAAGGCCTGAGCTCGCTGATCAGC
CTCGATCGAGGATCCAGACATGATAAGATACATTGATGAGTTTGGACAAACCACAACTAGAATGCAGTGA
AAAAAATGCTTTATTTGTGAAATTTGTGATGCTATTGCTTTATTTGTAACCATTATAAGCTGCAATAAAC
AAGTTAACAACAACAATTGCATTCATTTTATGTTTCAGGTTCAGGGGGAGGTGTGGGAGGTTTTTTAAAG
CAAGTAAAACCTCTACAAATGTGGTATGGCTGATTATGATCAGTCGACCGATGCCCTTGAGAGCCTTCAA
CCCAGTCAGCTCCTTCCGGTGGGCGCGGGGCATGACTATCGTCGCCGCACTTATGACTGTCTTCTTTATC
ATGCAACTCGTAGGACAGGTGCCGGCAGCGCTCTGGGTCATTTTCGGCGAGGACCGCTTTCGCTGGAGCG
CGACGATGATCGGCCTGTCGCTTGCGGTATTCGGAATCTTGCACGCCCTCGCTCAAGCCTTCGTCACTGG
TCCCGCCACCAAACGTTTCGGCGAGAAGCAGGCCATTATCGCCGGCATGGCGGCCGACGCGCTGGGCTAC
GTCTTGCTGGCGTTCGCGACGCGAGGCTGGATGGCCTTCCCCATTATGATTCTTCTCGCTTCCGGCGGCA
TCGGGATGCCCGCGTTGCAGGCCATGCTGTCCAGGCAGGTAGATGACGACCATCAGGGACAGCTTCAAGG
ATCGCTCGCGGCTCTTACCAGCCAGCAAAAGGCCAGGAACCGTAAAAAGGCCGCGTTGCTGGCGTTTTTC
CATAGGCTCCGCCCCCCTGACGAGCATCACAAAAATCGACGCTCAAGTCAGAGGTGGCGAAACCCGACAG
GACTATAAAGATACCAGGCGTTTCCCCCTGGAAGCTCCCTCGTGCGCTCTCCTGTTCCGACCCTGCCGCT
TACCGGATACCTGTCCGCCTTTCTCCCTTCGGGAAGCGTGGCGCTTTCTCAATGCTCACGCTGTAGGTAT
CTCAGTTCGGTGTAGGTCGTTCGCTCCAAGCTGGGCTGTGTGCACGAACCCCCCGTTCAGCCCGACCGCT
GCGCCTTATCCGGTAACTATCGTCTTGAGTCCAACCCGGTAAGACACGACTTATCGCCACTGGCAGCAGC
CACTGGTAACAGGATTAGCAGAGCGAGGTATGTAGGCGGTGCTACAGAGTTCTTGAAGTGGTGGCCTAAC
TACGGCTACACTAGAAGGACAGTATTTGGTATCTGCGCTCTGCTGAAGCCAGTTACCTTCGGAAAAAGAG
TTGGTAGCTCTTGATCCGGCAAACAAACCACCGCTGGTAGCGGTGGTTTTTTTGTTTGCAAGCAGCAGAT
TACGCGCAGAAAAAAAGGATCTCAAGAAGATCCTTTGATCTTTTCTACGGGGTCTGACGCTCAGTGGAAC
GAAAACTCACGTTAAGGGATTTTGGTCATGAGATTATCAAAAAGGATCTTCACCTAGATCCTTTTAAATT
AAAAATGAAGTTTTAAATCAATCTAAAGTATATATGAGTAAACTTGGTCTGACAGTTACCAATGCTTAAT
CAGTGAGGCACCTATCTCAGCGATCTGTCTATTTCGTTCATCCATAGTTGCCTGACTCCCCGTCGTGTAG
ATAACTACGATACGGGAGGGCTTACCATCTGGCCCCAGTGCTGCAATGATACCGCGAGACCCACGCTCAC
CGGCTCCAGATTTATCAGCAATAAACCAGCCAGCCGGAAGGGCCGAGCGCAGAAGTGGTCCTGCAACTTT
ATCCGCCTCCATCCAGTCTATTAATTGTTGCCGGGAAGCTAGAGTAAGTAGTTCGCCAGTTAATAGTTTG
CGCAACGTTGTTGCCATTGCTGCAGGCATCGTGGTGTCACGCTCGTCGTTTGGTATGGCTTCATTCAGCT
CCGGTTCCCAACGATCAAGGCGAGTTACATGATCCCCCATGTTGTGCAAAAAAGCGGTTAGCTCCTTCGG
TCCTCCGATCGTTGTCAGAAGTAAGTTGGCCGCAGTGTTATCACTCATGGTTATGGCAGCACTGCATAAT
TCTCTTACTGTCATGCCATCCGTAAGATGCTTTTCTGTGACTGGTGAGTACTCAACCAAGTCATTCTGAG
AATAGTGTATGCGGCGACCGAGTTGCTCTTGCCCGGCGTCAACACGGGATAATACCGCGCCACATAGCAG
AACTTTAAAAGTGCTCATCATTGGAAAACGTTCTTCGGGGCGAAAACTCTCAAGGATCTTACCGCTGTTG
AGATCCAGTTCGATGTAACCCACTCGTGCACCCAACTGATCTTCAGCATCTTTTACTTTCACCAGCGTTT
CTGGGTGAGCAAAAACAGGAAGGCAAAATGCCGCAAAAAAGGGAATAAGGGCGACACGGAAATGTTGAAT
ACTCATACTCTTCCTTTTTCAATATTATTGAAGCATTTATCAGGGTTATTGTCTCATGAGCGGATACATA
TTTGAATGTATTTAGAAAAATAAACAAATAGGGGTTCCGCGCACATTTCCCCGAAAAGTGCCACCTGACG
TCTAAGAAACCATTATTATCATGACATTAACCTATAAAAATAGGCGTATCACGAGGCCCTTTCGT
Features (pLannotate 1.2.2; 9 found; start..end, strand, type, name):
     56..2568    +  promoter       Ac5 promoter: Drosophila melanogaster actin 5C promoter
   2588..3304    +  CDS            EGFP: EGFP is a basic (constitutively fluorescent) green fluorescent protein published in 1996, derived from Aequorea victoria. It is reported to be a rapidly-maturing weak dimer with moderate acid sensitivity.
   9180..9221    +  CDS            V5 tag: epitope tag from simian virus 5
   9321..9455    -  polyA_signal   SV40 poly(A) signal: SV40 polyadenylation signal
   9478..9562    -  CDS            large T antigen (fragment): large T antigen from SV40 (simian virus 40)
   9563..10033   +  CDS            TcR (fragment): tetracycline efflux protein; tet; confers resistance to tetracycline
  10077..10665   -  rep_origin     ori: high-copy-number ColE1/pMB1/pBR322/pUC origin of replication
  10836..11696   -  CDS            AmpR: β-lactamase; bla; confers resistance to ampicillin, carbenicillin, and related antibiotics
  11697..11801   -  promoter       AmpR promoter: bla
