[The description below was written by a language model from this plasmid's Addgene catalogue record and pLannotate feature annotations shown in this document.]
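Description:
pAc5.1B-EGFP-DmNot1_1-1945-dsRNAres_X is an insect-cell expression plasmid of 11,895 nt for producing an EGFP-tagged fragment of Drosophila melanogaster Not1, the scaffold subunit of the CCR4-NOT deadenylase complex. The catalogue lists the backbone as unknown, although the name and annotated parts point to a pAc5.1-type vector. The constitutive Drosophila actin 5C (Ac5) promoter sits directly upstream of the EGFP coding sequence. The unannotated stretch of nearly 6 kb that follows corresponds in position and length to the Not1 insert (residues 1–1945 according to the name), so EGFP is presumably fused to its N-terminus. A vector-derived V5 epitope coding sequence lies downstream of the insert, but the record does not say whether it is read in frame with Not1 or preceded by a stop codon. An SV40 polyadenylation signal follows. Short fragments annotated as SV40 large T antigen and a tetracycline resistance gene appear to be non-functional backbone remnants.

In bacteria the plasmid is maintained through a ColE1/pUC-type origin and selected with ampicillin via β-lactamase under its own promoter. The catalogue nevertheless describes it as low copy. No marker for selection in insect cells is annotated, which suggests transient transfection.

The "dsRNAres" label indicates a dsRNA-resistant coding sequence. The record notes eight silent mutations plus two non-silent changes (N605S, K759M) relative to the reference transcript. Such constructs are typically used in complementation assays, where endogenous Not1 is depleted by RNAi and the resistant tagged version is expressed in its place. The associated publication concerns links between miRNA target recognition and silencing through the CCR4-NOT complex. The deposited sequence may be theoretical or based on partial sequencing.
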