Addgene plasmid #147989: pAc5.1B-EGFP-DmNot1_1-1945-dsRNAres_X
Purpose: Insect Expression of DmNot1_1-1945-dsRNAres
Depositing lab: Elisa Izaurralde. Depositing organization: Max Planck Institute for Developmental Biology. Publication: A DDX6-CNOT1 complex and W-binding pockets in CNOT9 reveal direct links between miRNA target recognition and silencing. Chen Y, Boland A, Kuzuoglu-Ozturk D, Bawankar P, Loh B, Chang CT, Weichenrieder O, Izaurralde E. Mol Cell. 2014 Jun 5;54(5):737-50. doi: 10.1016/j.molcel.2014.03.034. Epub 2014 Apr 24. PubMed 24768540.
Backbone
  Vector backbone: Unknown
  Vector type: Insect Expression
Growth in bacteria
  Bacterial resistance: Ampicillin, 100 μg/mL
  Growth temperature: 37°C
  Growth strain: DH5alpha
  Copy number: Low Copy
Gene/Insert
  Gene/Insert name: DmNot1_1-1945-dsRNAres
  Species: D. melanogaster (fly)
  Mutation: 8 silent mutations and two non silent N605S, K759M compared to the sequence given by NCBI: NM_001103772.2.
  Entrez Gene: Not1 (a.k.a. Dmel_CG34407, CG1874, CG1884, CG34407, Dmel\CG34407, Dmel_CG1874, Dmel_CG1884, NOT, NOT1, anon-EST:Liang-1.29, anon-WO0118547.221, clone 1.29, not1)
  Cloning method: Unknown
Terms and licenses: Academic/Nonprofit Terms; Industry Terms: Not Available to Industry
Depositor comments: Plasmids from this collection were made available to the research community and donated after the lab closed. Please note that the sequence provided by the depositing laboratory may be theoretical/predicted or based on Sanger sequencing results. There may be discrepancies between sequencing results obtained by Addgene and the depositor sequence. If an Addgene verified sequence is not available, please contact before placing your order to request that our lab fully sequence the plasmid.
How to cite: pAc5.1B-EGFP-DmNot1_1-1945-dsRNAres_X was a gift from Elisa Izaurralde (Addgene plasmid # 147989 ; http://n2t.net/addgene:147989 ; RRID:Addgene_147989)
